>Addgene plasmid #246436 | pMini-CMV-NLS-dead R-IscB-NLS_T2A_mCherry_U1a-EGFP trans-splicing ωRNA | addgene full sequence | sequence record 490914 | Addgene NGS Result
GGCATGCAAGCTTGGGCGGCCTCTAGAATGGAGGCGGTACTATGTAGATGAGAATTCAGGAGCAAACTGG
GAAAAGCAACTGCTTCCAAATATTTGTGATTTTTACAGTGTAGTTTTGGAAAAACTCTTAGCCTACCAAT
TCTTCTAAGTGTTTTAAAATGTGGGAGCCAGTACACATGAAGTTATAGAGTGTTTTAATGAGGCTTAAAT
ATTTACCGTAACTATGAAATGCTACGCATATCATGCTGTTCAGGCTCCGTGGCCACGCAACTCATACTTA
AGCAGACAGTGGTTCAAAGTTTTTTTCTTCCATTTCAGGTGTCGTGAACACCGCCACCATGGTGATGGTG
AGCAAGGGCGAGGAGCTGTTCACCGGGGTGGTGCCCATCCTGGTCGAGCTGGACGGCGACGTAAACGGCC
ACAAGTTCAGCGTGTCCGGCGAGGGCGAGGGCGATGCCACCTACGGCAAGCTGACCCTGAAGTTCATCTG
CACCACCGGCAAGCTGCCCGTGCCCTGGCCCACCCTCGTGACCACCCTGACCTACGGCGTGCAGTGCTTC
AGCCGCTACCCCGACCACATGAAGCAGCACGACTTCTTCAAGTCCGCCATGCCCGAAGGCTACGTCCAGG
TAAGAGAGCTCGTTGCGATATTATGAGAGAACATTCTTGCAGGAAAAATGAGGGGGCTCTTTCAACTTGA
AAAGGTTGAAAGAGCACAGGCTGAGACATTCGTAAGGCCGAAAGGCCGGACGCACCCTGGGATTTCCCCA
GTCCCCGGAACTGCATAGCGGATGTCAGTTGATGAAAATCAGATAAGCCAGGGGGAACAATCACCTCTCT
GGAAACAGAGAGAGTTTTTTTTGTTTTGCAGTAAATAAAGGAAATTTATTTTCATTGCAATAGTGTGTTG
GAATTTTTTGTGTCTCTCACTCGGAAGGACATATGGGAGGGCAAATCCCATAGAGCCCACCGCATCCCCA
GCATGCCTGCTATTGTCTTCCCAATCCTCCCCCTTGCTGTCCTGCCCCACCCCACCCCCCAGAATAGAAT
GACACCTACTCAGACAATGCGATGCAATTTCCTCATTTTATTAGGAAAGGACAGTGGGAGTGGCACCTTC
CAGGGTCAAGGAAGGCACGGGGGAGGGGCAAACAACAGATGGCTGGCAACTAGAAGGCACAGTCGAGGCT
GATCAGCGGGTTTAAACGGGCCCTCTAGATTACTTGTACAGCTCGTCCATGCCGCCGGTGGAGTGGCGGC
CCTCGGCGCGTTCGTACTGTTCCACGATGGTGTAGTCCTCGTTGTGGGAGGTGATGTCCAACTTGATGTT
GACGTTGTAGGCGCCGGGCAGCTGCACGGGCTTCCTGGCCTTGTAGGTGGTCTTGACCTCAGCGTCGTAG
TGGCCGCCGTCCTTCAGCTTCAGCCTCTGCTTGATCTCGCCCTTCAGGGCGCCGTCCTCGGGGTACATCC
GCTCGGAGGAGGCCTCCCAGCCCATGGTCTTCTTCTGCATTACGGGGCCGTCGGAGGGGAAGTTGGTGCC
GCGCAGCTTCACCTTGTAGATGAACTCGCCGTCCTGCAGGGAGGAGTCCTGGGTCACGGTCACCACGCCG
CCGTCCTCGAAGTTCATCACGCGCTCCCACTTGAAGCCCTCGGGGAAGGACAGCTTCAAGTAGTCGGGGA
TGTCGGCGGGGTGCTTCACGTAGGCCTTGGAGCCGTACATGAACTGAGGGGACAGGATGTCCCAGGCGAA
GGGCAGGGGGCCACCCTTGGTCACCTTCAGCTTGGCGGTCTGGGTGCCCTCGTAGGGGCGGCCCTCGCCC
TCGCCCTCGATCTCGAACTCGTGGCCGTTCACGGAGCCCTCCATGTGCACCTTGAAGCGCATGAACTCCT
TGATGATGGCCATGTTATCCTCCTCGCCCTTGCTCACCATTGGGCCGGGATTTTCCTCCACGTCCCCGCA
TGTTAGAAGACTTCCCCTGCCCTCTCCCTTTTTCTTTTTTGCCTGGCCGGCCTTTTTCGTGGCCGCCGGC
CTTTTGGACCCCACGTAGATCTGCAGTCCGCCGTTGTACTGAGCAGAAGGGTGCTTCACGGTCAGTTTAG
ACACGTCAGCGGCGCTGTGAGCGGCTCTGTACTCTTCCAGGCTGTCAGTTTTCTGGTCCATAGCTTTGTG
CCGGTTGGTGGCAACTTTCTTGCCGCCCATGTAGTAGCTCCGGTTCAGATTGGCCTTGTGACAGGCCTGT
CTATCATGCCTTCTGAACTGGTGCACCATGTATGGTCTGCCCTTAGGGCTGCTCACCTTCTTGGCGTCGG
TCAGTGCGCTGCAGGCGATGCAGTAGGCGTCCAGGTAGTGGTCCTTAGGGATGCCATGCTCTTCCCGAAA
CAGATAGGTGTCTTGGCCGCTTGTCACGCAGAAATTTCCGGGGAACATATCGGCCAGCTGATCAGCCAGG
TAGGGGATGATCTGGTTCAGCACAGACAGGGCGTGGTATTTCTTGTTCATTCCAGACTTCTTGCTGGCCA
GGTTGGCCTCCCACTCCTTATCTGTGTGCACCAGTCTCGCGTGTTCTTCACAAAGGCCCACTCTGTTTTC
CAGTGTCTCGCTGCCGTTCTTTCTTCTGGGGACCACGTGGTGGTAGTGGTCGATGCCGTGTTTACAAAAC
AGGCAGTGTCCATCCTGCTGCATGGACACGGCCTCTTCCACGCTGCCTTTGCCGTACAGAGGGCCCCGCT
GGTACTGCCATCTCTGAACCTTGGGGTTGTTCATGGCCATAAAGCTGAACCGATTCAGCTCCAGCACCAC
CTTGGCCACGGGCAGGATCTTCTGCACCTTCTTAACCACGTTCAGGTGGGTGACCAGCAGGTGATTGGCG
GTAGGTGTCAGCCATCCTTTAGGCCGCTTGCGGTTGTTGAATCTGGCTTCCTTGTTCCGGATGCTCTTGC
ATGTAATAGGCTTTTTGCAGCCAGGCAGCAGTCTTTGCTTTTCGCCCTCCTCGAAGGCGGTGCCGGCAGC
CTTGGCTCTCCGCCGTCTTTTGCACCGCCGCTTCAGCCTTCTGTGGGCACGCCTATACTGCTTTCTGTCC
TTCATCAGCTTAGGCACGTCCTTGTTTCTTGTCTCGATTTGGGCGTTGAACACGCTCTCTCCGCTCTCGG
TCACCACGCTCATACCGATATTGGTTCTGCCAGGAGCAATGCCCAGCACCAGAGGCTGGGTTTCCTCGGC
AGACTCGTAGGTCAGCTGGATGGTGAAGGGCTTTCTTTCCACCACTCTAGCCTTGCCTTCCTTGAGCAAG
ATCCGCACGTGGCCGCATCTGGTGGTGGGCATCAGTGGTTTGCCGGACTTAGAGATCACGTAGACCACGG
CCATAGATCCCACCTTCCGTTTCTTTTTTGGTCCCATGGTGGCAGTGGGTTCTCTAGTTAGCCAGAGAGC
TCTGCTTATATAGACCTCCCACCGTACACGCCTACCGCCCATTTGCGTCAATGGGGCGGAGTTGTTACGA
CATTTTGGAAAGTCCCGTTGATTTTGGTGCCAAAACAAACTCCCATTGACGTCAATGGGGTGGAGACTTG
GAAATCCCCGTGAGTCAAACCGCTATCCACGCCCATTGATGTACTGCCAAAACCGCATCACCATGGTAAT
AGCGATGACTAATACGTAGATGTACTGCCAAGTAGGAAAGTCCCATAAGGTCATGTACTGGGCATAATGC
CAGGCGGGCCATTTACCGTCATTGACGTCAATAGGGGGCGTACTTGGCATATGATACACTTGATGTACTG
CCAAGTGGGCAGTTTACCGTAAATACTCCACCCATTGACGTCAATGGAAAGTCCCTATTGGCGTTACTAT
GGGAACATACGTCATTATTGACGTCAATGGGCGGGGGTCGTTGGGCGGTCAGCCAGGCGGGCCATTTACC
GTAAGTTATGTAACGCGGAACTCCATATATGGGCTATGAACTAATGACCCCGTAATTGATTACTATTAAT
AACTAGTCAATAATCAATGTCAAATGTGCGCGGAACCCCTATTTGTTTATTTTTCTAAATACATTCAAAT
ATGTATCCGCTCATGAGACAATAACCCTGATAAATGCTTCAATAATATTGAAAAAGGAAGAGTATGAGTA
TTCAACATTTCCGTGTCGCCCTTATTCCCTTTTTTGCGGCATTTTGCCTTCCTGTTTTTGCTCACCCAGA
AACGCTGGTGAAAGTAAAAGATGCTGAAGATCAGTTGGGTGCACGAGTGGGTTACATCGAACTGGATCTC
AACAGCGGTAAGATCCTTGAGAGTTTTCGCCCCGAAGAACGTTTTCCAATGATGAGCACTTTTAAAGTTC
TGCTATGTGGCGCGGTATTATCCCGTATTGACGCCGGGCAAGAGCAACTCGGTCGCCGCATACACTATTC
TCAGAATGACTTGGTTGAGTACTCACCAGTCACAGAAAAGCATCTTACGGATGGCATGACAGTAAGAGAA
TTATGCAGTGCTGCCATAACCATGAGTGATAACACTGCGGCCAACTTACTTCTGACAACGATCGGAGGAC
CGAAGGAGCTAACCGCTTTTTTGCACAACATGGGGGATCATGTAACTCGCCTTGATCGTTGGGAACCGGA
GCTGAATGAAGCCATACCAAACGACGAGCGTGACACCACGATGCCTGTAGCAATGGCAACAACGTTGCGC
AAACTATTAACTGGCGAACTACTTACTCTAGCTTCCCGGCAACAATTAATAGACTGGATGGAGGCGGATA
AAGTTGCAGGACCACTTCTGCGCTCGGCCCTTCCGGCTGGCTGGTTTATTGCTGATAAATCTGGAGCCGG
TGAGCGTGGGTCTCGCGGTATCATTGCAGCACTGGGGCCAGATGGTAAGCCCTCCCGTATCGTAGTTATC
TACACGACGGGGAGTCAGGCAACTATGGATGAACGAAATAGACAGATCGCTGAGATAGGTGCCTCACTGA
TTAAGCATTGGTAACTGTCAGACCAAGTTTACTCATATATACTTTAGATTGATTTAAAACTTCATTTTTA
ATTTAAAAGGATCTAGGTGAAGATCCTTTTTGATAATCTCATGACCAAAATCCCTTAACGTGAGTTTTCG
TTCCACTGAGCGTCAGACCCCGTAGAAAAGATCAAAGGATCTTCTTGAGATCCTTTTTTTCTGCGCGTAA
TCTGCTGCTTGCAAACAAAAAAACCACCGCTACCAGCGGTGGTTTGTTTGCCGGATCAAGAGCTACCAAC
TCTTTTTCCGAAGGTAACTGGCTTCAGCAGAGCGCAGATACCAAATACTGTTCTTCTAGTGTAGCCGTAG
TTAGGCCACCACTTCAAGAACTCTGTAGCACCGCCTACATACCTCGCTCTGCTAATCCTGTTACCAGTGG
CTGCTGCCAGTGGCGATAAGTCGTGTCTTACCGGGTTGGACTCAAGACGATAGTTACCGGATAAGGCGCA
GCGGTCGGGCTGAACGGGGGGTTCGTGCACACAGCCCAGCTTGGAGCGAACGACCTACACCGAACTGAGA
TACCTACAGCGTGAGCTATGAGAAAGCGCCACGCTTCCCGAAGGGAGAAAGGCGGACAGGTATCCGGTAA
GCGGCAGGGTCGGAACAGGAGAGCGCACGAGGGAGCTTCCAGGGGGAAACGCCTGGTATCTTTATAGTCC
TGTCGGGTTTCGCCACCTCTGACTTGAGCGTCGATTTTTGTGATGCTCGTCAGGGGGGCGGAGCCTATGG
AAA
Features (pLannotate 1.2.2; 13 found; start..end, strand, type, name):
    283..318     +  intron         EF-1α intron A (fragment): truncated intron upstream of the start codon of human EF-1α
    345..635     +  CDS            EGFP (fragment): EGFP is a basic (constitutively fluorescent) green fluorescent protein published in 1996, derived from Aequorea victoria. It is reported to be a rapidly-maturing weak dimer with moderate acid sensitivity.
    874..929     +  polyA_signal   β-globin poly(A) signal: rabbit β-globin polyadenylation signal (Gil and Proudfoot, 1987)
    958..1182    -  polyA_signal   bGH poly(A) signal: bovine growth hormone polyadenylation signal
   1221..1930    -  CDS            mCherry (fragment): monomeric derivative of DsRed fluorescent protein (Shaner et al., 2004) mammalian codon-optimized
   1932..1984    -  CDS            T2A (fragment): 2A peptide from Thosea asigna virus capsid protein Eukaryotic ribosomes fail to insert a peptide bond between the Gly and Pro residues, yielding separate polypeptides.
   1988..2035    -  CDS            nucleoplasmin NLS: bipartite nuclear localization signal from nucleoplasmin
   3402..3432    -  LTR            5' LTR (truncated) (fragment): truncated 5' long terminal repeat (LTR) from HIV-1
   3428..3631    -  promoter       CMV promoter: human cytomegalovirus (CMV) immediate early promoter
   3632..4011    -  enhancer       CMV enhancer: human cytomegalovirus immediate early enhancer
   4019..4123    +  promoter       AmpR promoter: bla
   4124..4984    +  CDS            AmpR: β-lactamase; bla; confers resistance to ampicillin, carbenicillin, and related antibiotics
   5155..5743    +  rep_origin     ori: high-copy-number ColE1/pMB1/pBR322/pUC origin of replication
