[The description below was written by a language model from this plasmid's Addgene catalogue record and pLannotate feature annotations shown in this document.]
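Description:
pMini-CMV-NLS-dead R-IscB-NLS_T2A_mCherry_U1a-EGFP trans-splicing ωRNA is a 5.7 kb mammalian expression plasmid on the pMini backbone. It is propagated in E. coli through a high-copy ColE1/pUC-type origin and selected with ampicillin via the bla gene. It carries two transcription units arranged in opposite orientations.

The first unit uses the CMV enhancer and promoter to drive a single open reading frame that ends at a bGH polyadenylation signal. This frame encodes an engineered IscB from a human gut metagenome (O.gue IscB). The protein carries the nuclease-inactivating substitutions D60A and H269A and a deletion of residues 433–487 that removes the TID domain; the record calls this variant "dead R-IscB". An SV40 NLS at the N terminus and a nucleoplasmin NLS at the C terminus direct it to the nucleus. A T2A peptide follows and links the protein to mCherry, so ribosomal skipping yields a separate red fluorescent protein that marks transfected cells. The automated annotation does not label the IscB coding region or the SV40 NLS, but a gap between the CMV promoter and the nucleoplasmin NLS is consistent with their position. Short hits annotated as HIV-1 LTR and EF-1α intron fragments are probably incidental matches.

The second unit uses a U1a promoter to express the ωRNA guide, followed by a rabbit β-globin poly(A) signal. Its 5′ end is extended with the N-terminal EGFP coding segment (M1 to Q95) and a partial intron that supplies a splice donor site. The catalytically inactive IscB–ωRNA complex is meant to bring this template to a target transcript so that trans-splicing restores an intact EGFP message. According to the record, the plasmid is used to assess RNA-guided trans-splicing in mammalian cells, with green fluorescence presumably reporting repair. The target reporter itself is not part of this plasmid.
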