Addgene plasmid #246436: pMini-CMV-NLS-dead R-IscB-NLS_T2A_mCherry_U1a-EGFP trans-splicing ωRNA
Purpose: Expresses R-IscB with EGFP-repairing ωRNA in mammalian cells for trans-splicing assessments.
Depositing lab: Ailong Ke. Depositing organization: Yale University. Publication: Conversion of IscB and Cas9 into RNA-guided RNA editors. Xu C, Niu X, Sun H, Yan H, Tang W, Ke A. Cell. 2025 Aug 18:S0092-8674(25)00854-2. doi: 10.1016/j.cell.2025.07.032. PubMed 40829585.
Backbone
  Vector backbone: pMini
  Vector type: Mammalian Expression
Growth in bacteria
  Bacterial resistance: Ampicillin, 100 μg/mL
  Growth temperature: 37°C
  Growth strain: DH5alpha
  Copy number: Unknown
Gene/Insert 1
  Gene/Insert name: O.gue IscB with dead mutations (D60A, H269A) and delta-TID
  Species: Synthetic; human gut metagenome
  Insert size (bp): 1323
  Mutation: changed Aspartic Acid 60 to Alanine, changed Histidine 269 to Alanine, deleted amino acids 433-487
  GenBank ID: OGEU01000025.1
  Promoter: CMV
  Tag / fusion protein: SV40 NLS (N terminal on insert); nucleoplasmin NLS (C terminal on insert)
  Cloning method: Gibson Cloning
  Sequencing primers: 5′ CGCAAATGGGCGGTAGGCGTG; 3′ gggccgggattttcctcc
Gene/Insert 2
  Gene/Insert name: mCherry
  Species: Synthetic
  Insert size (bp): 711
  Promoter: CMV
  Tag / fusion protein: Thosea asigna virus 2A peptide (N terminal on insert)
  Cloning method: Gibson Cloning
  Sequencing primers: 5′ gggtccaaaaggccgg; 3′ CTGGCAACTAGAAGGCAC
Gene/Insert 3
  Gene/Insert name: ωRNA with trans-splicing template
  Species: human gut metagenome
  Insert size (bp): 518
  Mutation: GFP N-terminal sequence M1 to Glutamine 95 appended at 5' end to induce trans-splicing. Partial Intron appended at 5' end for splicing donor site recognition.
  GenBank ID: OGEU01000025.1
  Promoter: U1a
  Tag / fusion protein: GFP N-terminal sequence (M1 to Q95) (N terminal on insert); Hemi Intron (GTAAGAGAGCTCGTTGCGATATTAT) (N terminal on insert)
  Cloning method: Gibson Cloning
  Sequencing primers: 5′ ttcaggctccgtggccac; 3′ Ggatttgccctcccatatg
Terms and licenses: Academic/Nonprofit Terms; Industry Terms: Not Available to Industry
How to cite: pMini-CMV-NLS-dead R-IscB-NLS_T2A_mCherry_U1a-EGFP trans-splicing ωRNA was a gift from Ailong Ke (Addgene plasmid # 246436 ; http://n2t.net/addgene:246436 ; RRID:Addgene_246436)
